Addgene plasmid #117397: pAX1
Purpose: (Empty Backbone) allelic exchange vector with GFP merodiploid tracker and temperature-sensitive origin of replication
Depositing lab: Karen Guillemin. Depositing organization: University of Oregon. Publication: Modernized Tools for Streamlined Genetic Manipulation and Comparative Study of Wild and Diverse Proteobacterial Lineages. Wiles TJ, Wall ES, Schlomann BH, Hay EA, Parthasarathy R, Guillemin K. MBio. 2018 Oct 9;9(5). pii: mBio.01877-18. doi: 10.1128/mBio.01877-18. PubMed 30301859.
Backbone
  Vector backbone: pUC18R6K
  Modifications to backbone: A scaffold with interspersed restriction sites containing genes encoding chloramphenicol and gentamicin resistance and GFP was inserted into the backbone. In addition, the temperature-sensitive origin of replication ori101/repA101ts was inserted between the blunt restriction sites PsiI and SnaBI, destroying the R6K origin of replication.
  Vector type: Bacterial Expression, Synthetic Biology
Growth in bacteria
  Bacterial resistance: Ampicillin, 100 μg/mL
  Growth temperature: 30°C
  Growth strain: DH5alpha
  Growth instructions: Also carries chloramphenicol and gentamicin selectable markers.
  Copy number: Low Copy
Terms and licenses: Academic/Nonprofit Terms; Industry Terms: Not Available to Industry
How to cite: pAX1 was a gift from Karen Guillemin (Addgene plasmid # 117397 ; http://n2t.net/addgene:117397 ; RRID:Addgene_117397)
