[The description below was written by a language model from this plasmid's Addgene catalogue record and pLannotate feature annotations shown in this document.]
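Description:
pAX1 is an empty-backbone allelic exchange vector for genetic manipulation of Gram-negative (proteobacterial) hosts, built on pUC18R6K. The original R6K γ origin was destroyed by inserting the temperature-sensitive ori101/repA101ts replicon. This is consistent with the feature tables, which show two separated R6K γ fragments flanking a pSC101 origin and its Rep101 initiator gene. Replication therefore depends on the pSC101 system, which gives a low copy number and requires a permissive temperature of 30°C. At higher temperatures the plasmid cannot replicate, so antibiotic selection then favours cells in which it has integrated into the chromosome. Only a fragment of a ColE1/pUC-type origin is annotated, along with remnants of bom, rop and lacZα. An incP oriT allows conjugative transfer from a suitable donor strain into recipient bacteria.

The vector carries three resistance markers: ampicillin (bla with its own promoter), gentamicin (aacC1 downstream of a class 1 integron Pc promoter) and chloramphenicol (cat with its native promoter, annotated as a fragment). According to the record, the latter two sit with GFP on a scaffold with interspersed restriction sites. The 714 bp fluorescent protein coding sequence is labelled hfriFP by the automated annotation, but the catalogue entry describes it as GFP. It is followed by lambda t0 and rrnB T1 terminators, and no promoter for it is annotated. GFP acts as a visual tracker of merodiploids: cells that have integrated the vector by a first homologous crossover fluoresce, and loss of fluorescence marks the second recombination event that resolves the exchange. Users supply their own homology arms, as no insert is present. The depositor and sequenced records differ by two nucleotides in length, and only the latter is annotated as the temperature-sensitive Rep101 variant.
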