Features (pLannotate 1.2.2; 19 found; start..end, strand, type, name):
    107..338     -  rep_origin     R6K γ ori (fragment): γ replication origin from E. coli plasmid R6K; requires the R6K initiator protein pi for replication
    370..478     -  oriT           oriT: incP origin of transfer
    742..770     +  promoter       Pc promoter: intI1 (promoter lies within the coding sequence); class 1 integron promoter
    959..1492    +  CDS            GmR: gentamycin acetyltransferase; aacC1; confers resistance to gentamycin
   1606..1708    +  promoter       cat promoter: promoter of the E. coli cat gene encoding chloramphenicol acetyltransferase
   1709..2347    +  CDS            CmR (fragment): chloramphenicol acetyltransferase; cat; confers resistance to chloramphenicol
   2446..3159    +  CDS            hfriFP: hfriFP is a fluorescent protein published in 2013, derived from Herbaspirillum frisingense.
   3202..3296    +  terminator     lambda t0 terminator: transcription terminator from phage lambda
   3306..3335    +  CDS            CmR (fragment): chloramphenicol acetyltransferase confers resistance to chloramphenicol
   3399..3485    +  terminator     rrnB T1 terminator: Escherichia coli rrnB; transcription terminator T1 from the E. coli rrnB gene
   3634..3702    +  CDS            lacZα (fragment): LacZα fragment of β-galactosidase; lacZ fragment
   3708..3807    -  misc_feature   bom (fragment): basis of mobility region from pBR322
   3909..3944    -  CDS            rop (fragment): Rop protein, which maintains plasmids at low copy number; rop
   4039..4143    +  promoter       AmpR promoter: bla
   4144..5004    +  CDS            AmpR: β-lactamase; bla; confers resistance to ampicillin, carbenicillin, and related antibiotics
   5175..5407    +  rep_origin     ori (fragment): high-copy-number ColE1/pMB1/pBR322/pUC origin of replication
   5413..5525    -  rep_origin     R6K γ ori (fragment): γ replication origin from E. coli plasmid R6K; requires the R6K initiator protein pi for replication
   6052..6274    +  rep_origin     pSC101 ori: low-copy replication origin that requires the Rep101 protein
   6322..7272    +  CDS            Rep101: RepA protein needed for replication with the pSC101 origin; rep101
>Addgene plasmid #117397 | pAX1 | depositor full sequence | sequence record 221660 | pAX1 sequence 7272 bps
GGTTCTTATGGCTCTTGTATCTATCAGTGAAGCATCAAGACTAACAAACAAAAGTAGAACAACTGTTCAC
CGTTACATATCAAAGGGAAAACTGTCCATACCCATGTAAAACTTAAAACCTTAGAGGCTATTTAAGTTGC
TGATTTATATTAATTTTATTGTTCAAACATGAGAGCTTAGTACGTGAAACATGAGAGCTTAGTACGTTAG
CCATGAGAGCTTAGTACGTTAGCCATGAGGGTTTAGTTCGTTAAACATGAGAGCTTAGTACGTTAAACTT
GAGAGCTTAGTACGTGAAACATGAGAGCTTAGTACGTACTATCAACAGGTTGAACTGCCCATGTTCTTTC
CTGCGTTATCAGAGCTTATCGGCCAGCCTCGCAGAGCAGGATTCCCGTTGAGCACCGCCAGGTGCGAATA
AGGGACAGTGAAGAAGGAACACCCGCTCGCGGGTGGGCCTACTTCACCTATCCTGCCCGGCTGACGCCGT
TGGATACACCAAGGAAAGTCTACACGAACCCTTTGGCAAAATCCTGTATATCGTGCGAAAAAGGATGGAT
ATACCGAAAAAATCGCTATAATGACCCCGAAGCAGGGTTATGCAGCGGAAAGTATACCTTAAGGAATCCC
CTGATACCGCTCGCCGCAGCCGAACGACCGAGCGCAGCGGGTCAGTGAGCGAGGAAGCGGAAGAGAATTC
CAAGATCCCCTGATTCCCTTTGTCAACAGCAATGGATCGAATTGACATAAGCCTGTTCGGTTCGTAAACT
GTAATGCAAGTAGCGTATGCGCTCACGCAACTGGTCCAGAACCTTGACCGAACGCAGCGGTGGTAACGGC
GCAGTGGCGGTTTTCATGGCTTGTTATGACTGTTTTTTTGTACAGTCTATGCCTCGGGCATCCAAGCAGC
AAGCGCGTTACGCCGTGGGTCGATGTTTGATGTTATGGAGCAGCAACGATGTTACGCAGCAGCAACGATG
TTACGCAGCAGGGCAGTCGCCCTAAAACAAAGTTAGGTGGCTCAAGTATGGGCATCATTCGCACATGTAG
GCTCGGCCCTGACCAAGTCAAATCCATGCGGGCTGCTCTTGATCTTTTCGGTCGTGAGTTCGGAGACGTA
GCCACCTACTCCCAACATCAGCCGGACTCCGATTACCTCGGGAACTTGCTCCGTAGTAAGACATTCATCG
CGCTTGCTGCCTTCGACCAAGAAGCGGTTGTTGGCGCTCTCGCGGCTTACGTTCTGCCCAAGTTTGAGCA
GCCGCGTAGTGAGATCTATATCTATGATCTCGCAGTCTCCGGCGAGCACCGGAGGCAGGGCATTGCCACC
GCGCTCATCAATCTCCTCAAGCATGAGGCCAACGCGCTTGGTGCTTATGTGATCTACGTGCAAGCAGATT
ACGGTGACGATCCCGCAGTGGCTCTCTATACAAAGTTGGGCATACGGGAAGAAGTGATGCACTTTGATAT
CGACCCAAGTACCGCCACCTAACTCTAGACAATATCGATACCTGTGACGGAAGATCACTTCGCAGAATAA
ATAAATCCTGGTGTCCCTGTTGATACCGGGAAGCCCTGGGCCAACTTTTGGCGAAAATGAGACGTTGATC
GGCACGTAAGAGGTTCCAACTTTCACCATAATGAAATAAGATCACTACCGGGCGTATTTTTTGAGTTGTC
GAGATTTTCAGGAGCTAAGGAAGCTAAAATGGAGAAAAAAATCACTGGATATACCACCGTTGATATATCC
CAATGGCATCGTAAAGAACATTTTGAGGCATTTCAGTCAGTTGCTCAATGTACCTATAACCAGACCGTTC
AGCTGGATATTACGGCCTTTTTAAAGACCGTAAAGAAAAATAAGCACAAGTTTTATCCGGCCTTTATTCA
CATTCTTGCCCGCCTGATGAATGCTCATCCGGAATTACGTATGGCAATGAAAGACGGTGAGCTGGTGATA
TGGGATAGTGTTCACCCTTGTTACACCGTTTTCCATGAGCAAACTGAAACGTTTTCATCGCTCTGGAGTG
AATACCACGACGATTTCCGGCAGTTTCTACACATATATTCGCAAGATGTGGCGTGTTACGGTGAAAACCT
GGCCTATTTCCCTAAAGGGTTTATTGAGAATATGTTTTTCGTCTCAGCCAATCCCTGGGTGAGTTTCACC
AGTTTTGATTTAAACGTGGCCAATATGGACAACTTCTTCGCCCCCGTTTTCACCATGGGCAAATATTATA
CGCAAGGCGACAAGGTGCTGATGCCGCTGGCGATTCAGGTTCATCATGCCGTTTGTGATGGCTTCCATGT
CGGCAGATGCTTAATGAATACAACAGTACTGCGATGAACTAGTCTTTGGCAGTTTATTCTTGACATGTAG
TGAGGGGGCTGGTATAATCACATAGTACTGTTCGGGTACCTAGAATTAAAGAGGAGAAATTAAGCATGCG
TAAAGGAGAAGAACTTTTCACTGGAGTTGTCCCAATTCTTGTTGAATTAGATGGTGATGTTAATGGGCAC
AAATTTTCTGTCAGTGGAGAGGGTGAAGGTGATGCAACATACGGAAAACTTACCCTTAAATTTATTTGCA
CTACTGGAAAACTACCTGTTCCATGGCCAACACTTGTCACTACTTTCGGTTATGGTGTTCAATGCTTTGC
GAGATACCCAGATCATATGAAACAGCATGACTTTTTCAAGAGTGCCATGCCCGAAGGTTATGTACAGGAA
AGAACTATATTTTTCAAAGATGACGGGAACTACAAGACACGTGCTGAAGTCAAGTTTGAAGGTGATACCC
TTGTTAATAGAATCGAGTTAAAAGGTATTGATTTTAAAGAAGATGGAAACATTCTTGGACACAAATTGGA
ATACAACTATAACTCACACAATGTATACATCATGGCAGACAAACAAAAGAATGGAATCAAAGTTAACTTC
AAAATTAGACACAACATTGAAGATGGAAGCGTTCAACTAGCAGACCATTATCAACAAAATACTCCAATTG
GCGATGGCCCTGTCCTTTTACCAGACAACCATTACCTGTCCACACAATCTGCCCTTTCGAAAGATCCCAA
CGAAAAGAGAGACCACATGGTCCTTCTTGAGTTTGTAACAGCTGCTGGGATTACACATGGCATGGATGAA
CTATACAAATAAGCGAGCTCGTTTAAACGCTAGCTTAATTAGCTGAGCTTGGACTCCTGTTGATAGATCC
AGTAATGACCTCAGAACTCCATCTGGATTTGTTCAGAACGCTCGGTTGCCGCCGGGCGTTTTTTATTGGT
GAGAATCCAAGCTAGACTGCGATGAGTGGCAGGGCGGGGCGTAATTTTTTTAAGGCAGTTATTGGTGCCC
TTAAACGCCTGGGGTAATGACTCTCTAGCTTGAGGCATCAAATAAAACGAAAGGCTCAGTCGAAAGACTG
GGCCTTTCGTTTTATCTGTTGTTTGTCGGTGAACGCTCTCCTGAGTAGGACAAATCCGCCGCTAGGAGTC
GCGAGTTTAAACCCCGGGGTCGACCAGACTCGAGTGGAGGCCGGCCCCTAGGACGACTGCAGCCCGCTTA
CGCAGGGCATCCATTTATTACTCAACCGTAACCGATTTTGCCAGGTTACGCGGCTGGTCCTCTAGCTGGC
GTAATAGCGAAGAGGCCCGCACCGATCGCCCTTCCCAACAGTTGCGCAGCCTGAATGGCGAATGGCGCCT
GATGCGGTATTTTCTCCTTACGCATCTGTGCGGTATTTCACACCGCATATGGTGCACTCTCAGTACAATC
TGCTCTGATGCCGCATAGTTAAGCCAGCCCCGACACCCGCCAACACCCGCTGACGCGCCCTGACGGGCTT
GTCTGCTCCCGGCATCCGCTTACAGACAAGCTGTGACCGTCTCCGGGAGCTGCATGTGTCAGAGGTTTTC
ACCGTCATCACCGAAACGCGCGAGACGAAAGGGCCTCGTGATACGCCTATTTTTATAGGTTAATGTCATG
ATAATAATGGTTTCTTAGACGTCAGGTGGCACTTTTCGGGGAAATGTGCGCGGAACCCCTATTTGTTTAT
TTTTCTAAATACATTCAAATATGTATCCGCTCATGAGACAATAACCCTGATAAATGCTTCAATAATATTG
AAAAAGGAAGAGTATGAGTATTCAACATTTCCGTGTCGCCCTTATTCCCTTTTTTGCGGCATTTTGCCTT
CCTGTTTTTGCTCACCCAGAAACGCTGGTGAAAGTAAAAGATGCTGAAGATCAGTTGGGTGCACGAGTGG
GTTACATCGAACTGGATCTCAACAGCGGTAAGATCCTTGAGAGTTTTCGCCCCGAAGAACGTTTTCCAAT
GATGAGCACTTTTAAAGTTCTGCTATGTGGCGCGGTATTATCCCGTATTGACGCCGGGCAAGAGCAACTC
GGTCGCCGCATACACTATTCTCAGAATGACTTGGTTGAGTACTCACCAGTCACAGAAAAGCATCTTACGG
ATGGCATGACAGTAAGAGAATTATGCAGTGCTGCCATAACCATGAGTGATAACACTGCGGCCAACTTACT
TCTGACAACGATCGGAGGACCGAAGGAGCTAACCGCTTTTTTGCACAACATGGGGGATCATGTAACTCGC
CTTGATCGTTGGGAACCGGAGCTGAATGAAGCCATACCAAACGACGAGCGTGACACCACGATGCCTGTAG
CAATGGCAACAACGTTGCGCAAACTATTAACTGGCGAACTACTTACTCTAGCTTCCCGGCAACAATTAAT
AGACTGGATGGAGGCGGATAAAGTTGCAGGACCACTTCTGCGCTCGGCCCTTCCGGCTGGCTGGTTTATT
GCTGATAAATCTGGAGCCGGTGAGCGTGGGTCTCGCGGTATCATTGCAGCACTGGGGCCAGATGGTAAGC
CCTCCCGTATCGTAGTTATCTACACGACGGGGAGTCAGGCAACTATGGATGAACGAAATAGACAGATCGC
TGAGATAGGTGCCTCACTGATTAAGCATTGGTAACTGTCAGACCAAGTTTACTCATATATACTTTAGATT
GATTTAAAACTTCATTTTTAATTTAAAAGGATCTAGGTGAAGATCCTTTTTGATAATCTCATGACCAAAA
TCCCTTAACGTGAGTTTTCGTTCCACTGAGCGTCAGACCCCGTAGAAAAGATCAAAGGATCTTCTTGAGA
TCCTTTTTTTCTGCGCGTAATCTGCTGCTTGCAAACAAAAAAACCACCGCTACCAGCGGTGGTTTGTTTG
CCGGATCAAGAGCTACCAACTCTTTTTCCGAAGGTAACTGGCTTCAGCAGAGCGCAGATACCAAATACTG
TCCTTCTAGTGTAGCCGTAGTTAGGCCACCACTTCAAGAACTCTGTAGCACCGCCTACATACCTCGCTCT
GCTAATCCTGTTACCAGCCGGTTGTCAGCCGTTAAGTGTTCCTGTGTCACTCAAAATTGCTTTGAGAGGC
TCTAAGGGCTTCTCAGTGCGTTACATCCCTGGCTTGTTGTCCACAACCGTTAAACCTTAAAAGCTCATGA
CCAAAATCCCTTAACGTGAGTTTTCGTTCCACTGAGCGTCAGACCCCGTTGATGATACCGCTGCCTTACT
GGGTGCATTAGCCAGTCTGAATGACCTGTCACGGGATAATCCGAAGTGGTCAGACTGGAAAATCAGAGGG
CAGGAACTGCTGAACAGCAAAAAGTCAGATAGCACCACATAGCAGACCCGCCATAAAACGCCCTGAGAAG
CCCGTGACGGGCTTTTCTTGTATTATGGGTAGTTTCCTTGCATGAATCCATAAAAGGCGCCTGTAGTGCC
ATTTACCCCCATTCACTGCCAGAGCCGTGAGCGCAGCGAACTGAATGTCACGAAAAAGACAGCGACTCAG
GTGCCTGATGGTCGGAGACAAAAGGAATATTCAGCGATTTGCCCGATTGCGGCCGCAACCGAGCTTGCGA
GGGTGCTACTTAAGCCTTTAGGGTTTTAAGGTCTGTTTTGTAGAGGAGCAAACAGCGTTTGCGACATCCT
TTTGTAATACTGCGGAACTGACTAAAGTAGTGAGTTATACACAGGGCTGGGATCTATTCTTTTTATCTTT
TTTTATTCTTTCTTTATTCTATAAATTATAACCACTTGAATATAAACAAAAAAAACACACAAAGGTCTAG
CGGAATTTACAGAGGGTCTAGCAGAATTTACAAGTTTTCCAGCAAAGGTCTAGCAGAATTTACAGATACC
CACAACTCAAAGGAAAAGGACTAGTAATTATCATTGACTAGCCCATCTCAATTGGTATAGTGATTAAAAT
CACCTAGACCAATTGAGATGTATGTCTGAATTAGTTGTTTTCAAAGCAAATGAACTAGCGATTAGTCGCT
ATGACTTAACGGAGCATGAAACCAAGCTAATTTTATGCTGTGTGGCACTACTCAACCCCACGATTGAAAA
CCCTACAAGGAAAGAACGGACGGTATCGTTCACTTATAACCAATACGCTCAGATGATGAACATCAGTAGG
GAAAATGCTTATGGTGTATTAGCTAAAGCAACCAGAGAGCTGATGACGAGAACTGTGGAAATCAGGAATC
CTTTGGTTAAAGGCTTTGAGATTTTCCAGTGGACAAACTATGCCAAGTTCTCAAGCGAAAAATTAGAATT
AGTTTTTAGTGAAGAGATATTGCCTTATCTTTTCCAGTTAAAAAAATTCATAAAATATAATCTGGAACAT
GTTAAGTCTTTTGAAAACAAATACTCTATGAGGATTTATGAGTGGTTATTAAAAGAACTAACACAAAAGA
AAACTCACAAGGCAAATATAGAGATTAGCCTTGATGAATTTAAGTTCATGTTAATGCTTGAAAATAACTA
CCATGAGTTTAAAAGGCTTAACCAATGGGTTTTGAAACCAATAAGTAAAGATTTAAACACTTACAGCAAT
ATGAAATTGGTGGTTGATAAGCGAGGCCGCCCGACTGATACGTTGATTTTCCAAGTTGAACTAGATAGAC
AAATGGATCTCGTAACCGAACTTGAGAACAACCAGATAAAAATGAATGGTGACAAAATACCAACAACCAT
TACATCAGATTCCTACCTACGTAACGGACTAAGAAAAACACTACACGATGCTTTAACTGCAAAAATTCAG
CTCACCAGTTTTGAGGCAAAATTTTTGAGTGACATGCAAAGTAAGTATGATCTCAATGGTTCGTTCTCAT
GGCTCACGCAAAAACAACGAACCACACTAGAGAACATACTGGCTAAATACGGAAGGATCTGA
