Features (pLannotate 1.2.2; 19 found; start..end, strand, type, name):
    107..338     -  rep_origin     R6K γ ori (fragment): γ replication origin from E. coli plasmid R6K; requires the R6K initiator protein pi for replication
    370..478     -  oriT           oriT: incP origin of transfer
    742..770     +  promoter       Pc promoter: intI1 (promoter lies within the coding sequence); class 1 integron promoter
    959..1492    +  CDS            GmR: gentamycin acetyltransferase; aacC1; confers resistance to gentamycin
   1606..1708    +  promoter       cat promoter: promoter of the E. coli cat gene encoding chloramphenicol acetyltransferase
   1709..2349    +  CDS            CmR (fragment): chloramphenicol acetyltransferase; cat; confers resistance to chloramphenicol
   2448..3161    +  CDS            hfriFP: hfriFP is a fluorescent protein published in 2013, derived from Herbaspirillum frisingense.
   3204..3298    +  terminator     lambda t0 terminator: transcription terminator from phage lambda
   3308..3337    +  CDS            CmR (fragment): chloramphenicol acetyltransferase confers resistance to chloramphenicol
   3401..3487    +  terminator     rrnB T1 terminator: Escherichia coli rrnB; transcription terminator T1 from the E. coli rrnB gene
   3636..3704    +  CDS            lacZα (fragment): LacZα fragment of β-galactosidase; lacZ fragment
   3710..3809    -  misc_feature   bom (fragment): basis of mobility region from pBR322
   3911..3946    -  CDS            rop (fragment): Rop protein, which maintains plasmids at low copy number; rop
   4041..4145    +  promoter       AmpR promoter: bla
   4146..5006    +  CDS            AmpR: β-lactamase; bla; confers resistance to ampicillin, carbenicillin, and related antibiotics
   5177..5409    +  rep_origin     ori (fragment): high-copy-number ColE1/pMB1/pBR322/pUC origin of replication
   5415..5527    -  rep_origin     R6K γ ori (fragment): γ replication origin from E. coli plasmid R6K; requires the R6K initiator protein pi for replication
   6054..6276    +  rep_origin     pSC101 ori: low-copy replication origin that requires the Rep101 protein
   6324..7274    +  CDS            Rep101(Ts): temperature-sensitive version of the RepA protein needed for replication with the pSC101 origin (Armstrong et al., 1984); rep101 encoding an A56V mutation
>Addgene plasmid #117397 | pAX1 | addgene full sequence | sequence record 230537 | Addgene NGS Result
GGTTCTTATGGCTCTTGTATCTATCAGTGAAGCATCAAGACTAACAAACAAAAGTAGAACAACTGTTCAC
CGTTACATATCAAAGGGAAAACTGTCCATACCCATGTAAAACTTAAAACCTTAGAGGCTATTTAAGTTGC
TGATTTATATTAATTTTATTGTTCAAACATGAGAGCTTAGTACGTGAAACATGAGAGCTTAGTACGTTAG
CCATGAGAGCTTAGTACGTTAGCCATGAGGGTTTAGTTCGTTAAACATGAGAGCTTAGTACGTTAAACTT
GAGAGCTTAGTACGTGAAACATGAGAGCTTAGTACGTACTATCAACAGGTTGAACTGCCCATGTTCTTTC
CTGCGTTATCAGAGCTTATCGGCCAGCCTCGCAGAGCAGGATTCCCGTTGAGCACCGCCAGGTGCGAATA
AGGGACAGTGAAGAAGGAACACCCGCTCGCGGGTGGGCCTACTTCACCTATCCTGCCCGGCTGACGCCGT
TGGATACACCAAGGAAAGTCTACACGAACCCTTTGGCAAAATCCTGTATATCGTGCGAAAAAGGATGGAT
ATACCGAAAAAATCGCTATAATGACCCCGAAGCAGGGTTATGCAGCGGAAAGTATACCTTAAGGAATCCC
CTGATACCGCTCGCCGCAGCCGAACGACCGAGCGCAGCGGGTCAGTGAGCGAGGAAGCGGAAGAGAATTC
CAAGATCCCCTGATTCCCTTTGTCAACAGCAATGGATCGAATTGACATAAGCCTGTTCGGTTCGTAAACT
GTAATGCAAGTAGCGTATGCGCTCACGCAACTGGTCCAGAACCTTGACCGAACGCAGCGGTGGTAACGGC
GCAGTGGCGGTTTTCATGGCTTGTTATGACTGTTTTTTTGTACAGTCTATGCCTCGGGCATCCAAGCAGC
AAGCGCGTTACGCCGTGGGTCGATGTTTGATGTTATGGAGCAGCAACGATGTTACGCAGCAGCAACGATG
TTACGCAGCAGGGCAGTCGCCCTAAAACAAAGTTAGGTGGCTCAAGTATGGGCATCATTCGCACATGTAG
GCTCGGCCCTGACCAAGTCAAATCCATGCGGGCTGCTCTTGATCTTTTCGGTCGTGAGTTCGGAGACGTA
GCCACCTACTCCCAACATCAGCCGGACTCCGATTACCTCGGGAACTTGCTCCGTAGTAAGACATTCATCG
CGCTTGCTGCCTTCGACCAAGAAGCGGTTGTTGGCGCTCTCGCGGCTTACGTTCTGCCCAAGTTTGAGCA
GCCGCGTAGTGAGATCTATATCTATGATCTCGCAGTCTCCGGCGAGCACCGGAGGCAGGGCATTGCCACC
GCGCTCATCAATCTCCTCAAGCATGAGGCCAACGCGCTTGGTGCTTATGTGATCTACGTGCAAGCAGATT
ACGGTGACGATCCCGCAGTGGCTCTCTATACAAAGTTGGGCATACGGGAAGAAGTGATGCACTTTGATAT
CGACCCAAGTACCGCCACCTAACTCTAGACAATATCGATACCTGTGACGGAAGATCACTTCGCAGAATAA
ATAAATCCTGGTGTCCCTGTTGATACCGGGAAGCCCTGGGCCAACTTTTGGCGAAAATGAGACGTTGATC
GGCACGTAAGAGGTTCCAACTTTCACCATAATGAAATAAGATCACTACCGGGCGTATTTTTTGAGTTGTC
GAGATTTTCAGGAGCTAAGGAAGCTAAAATGGAGAAAAAAATCACTGGATATACCACCGTTGATATATCC
CAATGGCATCGTAAAGAACATTTTGAGGCATTTCAGTCAGTTGCTCAATGTACCTATAACCAGACCGTTC
AGCTGGATATTACGGCCTTTTTAAAGACCGTAAAGAAAAATAAGCACAAGTTTTATCCGGCCTTTATTCA
CATTCTTGCCCGCCTGATGAATGCTCATCCGGAATTACGTATGGCAATGAAAGACGGTGAGCTGGTGATA
TGGGATAGTGTTCACCCTTGTTACACCGTTTTCCATGAGCAAACTGAAACGTTTTCATCGCTCTGGAGTG
AATACCACGACGATTTCCGGCAGTTTCTACACATATATTCGCAAGATGTGGCGTGTTACGGTGAAAACCT
GGCCTATTTCCCTAAAGGGGTTATTGAGAATATGTTTTTCGTCTCAGCCAATCCCTGGGTGAGTTTCACC
AGTTTTGATTTAAACGTGGCCAATATGGACAACTTCTTCGCCCCCGTTTTCACCATGGGCAAATATTATA
CGCAAGGCGACAAGGTGCTGATGCCGCTGGCGATTCAGGTTCATCATGCCGTTTGTGATGGCTTCCATGT
CGGCAGAATGCTTAATGAATTACAACAGTACTGCGATGAACTAGTCTTTGGCAGTTTATTCTTGACATGT
AGTGAGGGGGCTGGTATAATCACATAGTACTGTTCGGGTACCTAGAATTAAAGAGGAGAAATTAAGCATG
CGTAAAGGAGAAGAACTTTTCACTGGAGTTGTCCCAATTCTTGTTGAATTAGATGGTGATGTTAATGGGC
ACAAATTTTCTGTCAGTGGAGAGGGTGAAGGTGATGCAACATACGGAAAACTTACCCTTAAATTTATTTG
CACTACTGGAAAACTACCTGTTCCATGGCCAACACTTGTCACTACTTTCGGTTATGGTGTTCAATGCTTT
GCGAGATACCCAGATCATATGAAACAGCATGACTTTTTCAAGAGTGCCATGCCCGAAGGTTATGTACAGG
AAAGAACTATATTTTTCAAAGATGACGGGAACTACAAGACACGTGCTGAAGTCAAGTTTGAAGGTGATAC
CCTTGTTAATAGAATCGAGTTAAAAGGTATTGATTTTAAAGAAGATGGAAACATTCTTGGACACAAATTG
GAATACAACTATAACTCACACAATGTATACATCATGGCAGACAAACAAAAGAATGGAATCAAAGTTAACT
TCAAAATTAGACACAACATTGAAGATGGAAGCGTTCAACTAGCAGACCATTATCAACAAAATACTCCAAT
TGGCGATGGCCCTGTCCTTTTACCAGACAACCATTACCTGTCCACACAATCTGCCCTTTCGAAAGATCCC
AACGAAAAGAGAGACCACATGGTCCTTCTTGAGTTTGTAACAGCTGCTGGGATTACACATGGCATGGATG
AACTATACAAATAAGCGAGCTCGTTTAAACGCTAGCTTAATTAGCTGAGCTTGGACTCCTGTTGATAGAT
CCAGTAATGACCTCAGAACTCCATCTGGATTTGTTCAGAACGCTCGGTTGCCGCCGGGCGTTTTTTATTG
GTGAGAATCCAAGCTAGACTGCGATGAGTGGCAGGGCGGGGCGTAATTTTTTTAAGGCAGTTATTGGTGC
CCTTAAACGCCTGGGGTAATGACTCTCTAGCTTGAGGCATCAAATAAAACGAAAGGCTCAGTCGAAAGAC
TGGGCCTTTCGTTTTATCTGTTGTTTGTCGGTGAACGCTCTCCTGAGTAGGACAAATCCGCCGCTAGGAG
TCGCGAGTTTAAACCCCGGGGTCGACCAGACTCGAGTGGAGGCCGGCCCCTAGGACGACTGCAGCCCGCT
TACGCAGGGCATCCATTTATTACTCAACCGTAACCGATTTTGCCAGGTTACGCGGCTGGTCCTCTAGCTG
GCGTAATAGCGAAGAGGCCCGCACCGATCGCCCTTCCCAACAGTTGCGCAGCCTGAATGGCGAATGGCGC
CTGATGCGGTATTTTCTCCTTACGCATCTGTGCGGTATTTCACACCGCATATGGTGCACTCTCAGTACAA
TCTGCTCTGATGCCGCATAGTTAAGCCAGCCCCGACACCCGCCAACACCCGCTGACGCGCCCTGACGGGC
TTGTCTGCTCCCGGCATCCGCTTACAGACAAGCTGTGACCGTCTCCGGGAGCTGCATGTGTCAGAGGTTT
TCACCGTCATCACCGAAACGCGCGAGACGAAAGGGCCTCGTGATACGCCTATTTTTATAGGTTAATGTCA
TGATAATAATGGTTTCTTAGACGTCAGGTGGCACTTTTCGGGGAAATGTACGCGGAACCCCTATTTGTTT
ATTTTTCTAAATACATTCAAATATGTATCCGCTCATGAGACAATAACCCTGATAAATGCTTCAATAATAT
TGAAAAAGGAAGAGTATGAGTATTCAACATTTCCGTGTCGCCCTTATTCCCTTTTTTGCGGCATTTTGCC
TTCCTGTTTTTGCTCACCCAGAAACGCTGGTGAAAGTAAAAGATGCTGAAGATCAGTTGGGTGCACGAGT
GGGTTACATCGAACTGGATCTCAACAGCGGTAAGATCCTTGAGAGTTTTCGCCCCGAAGAACGTTTTCCA
ATGATGAGCACTTTTAAAGTTCTGCTATGTGGCGCGGTATTATCCCGTATTGACGCCGGGCAAGAGCAAC
TCGGTCGCCGCATACACTATTCTCAGAATGACTTGGTTGAGTACTCACCAGTCACAGAAAAGCATCTTAC
GGATGGCATGACAGTAAGAGAATTATGCAGTGCTGCCATAACCATGAGTGATAACACTGCGGCCAACTTA
CTTCTGACAACGATCGGAGGACCGAAGGAGCTAACCGCTTTTTTGCACAACATGGGGGATCATGTAACTC
GCCTTGATCGTTGGGAACCGGAGCTGAATGAAGCCATACCAAACGACGAGCGTGACACCACGATGCCTGT
AGCAATGGCAACAACGTTGCGCAAACTATTAACTGGCGAACTACTTACTCTAGCTTCCCGGCAACAATTA
ATAGACTGGATGGAGGCGGATAAAGTTGCAGGACCACTTCTGCGCTCGGCCCTTCCGGCTGGCTGGTTTA
TTGCTGATAAATCTGGAGCCGGTGAGCGTGGGTCTCGCGGTATCATTGCAGCACTGGGGCCAGATGGTAA
GCCCTCCCGTATCGTAGTTATCTACACGACGGGGAGTCAGGCAACTATGGATGAACGAAATAGACAGATC
GCTGAGATAGGTGCCTCACTGATTAAGCATTGGTAACTGTCAGACCAAGTTTACTCATATATACTTTAGA
TTGATTTAAAACTTCATTTTTAATTTAAAAGGATCTAGGTGAAGATCCTTTTTGATAATCTCATGACCAA
AATCCCTTAACGTGAGTTTTCGTTCCACTGAGCGTCAGACCCCGTAGAAAAGATCAAAGGATCTTCTTGA
GATCCTTTTTTTCTGCGCGTAATCTGCTGCTTGCAAACAAAAAAACCACCGCTACCAGCGGTGGTTTGTT
TGCCGGATCAAGAGCTACCAACTCTTTTTCCGAAGGTAACTGGCTTCAGCAGAGCGCAGATACCAAATAC
TGTTCTTCTAGTGTAGCCGTAGTTAGGCCACCACTTCAAGAACTCTGTAGCACCGCCTACATACCTCGCT
CTGCTAATCCTGTTACCAGCCGGTTGTCAGCCGTTAAGTGTTCCTGTGTCACTCAAAATTGCTTTGAGAG
GCTCTAAGGGCTTCTCAGTGCGTTACATCCCTGGCTTGTTGTCCACAACCGTTAAACCTTAAAAGCTCAT
GACCAAAATCCCTTAACGTGAGTTTTCGTTCCACTGAGCGTCAGACCCCGTTGATGATACCGCTGCCTTA
CTGGGTGCATTAGCCAGTCTGAATGACCTGTCACGGGATAATCCGAAGTGGTCAGACTGGAAAATCAGAG
GGCAGGAACTGCTGAACAGCAAAAAGTCAGATAGCACCACATAGCAGACCCGCCATAAAACGCCCTGAGA
AGCCCGTGACGGGCTTTTCTTGTATTATGGGTAGTTTCCTTGCATGAATCCATAAAAGGCGCCTGTAGTG
CCATTTACCCCCATTCACTGCCAGAGCCGTGAGCGCAGCGAACTGAATGTCACGAAAAAGACAGCGACTC
AGGTGCCTGATGGTCGGAGACAAAAGGAATATTCAGCGATTTGCCCGATTGCGGCCGCAACCGAGCTTGC
GAGGGTGCTACTTAAGCCTTTAGGGTTTTAAGGTCTGTTTTGTAGAGGAGCAAACAGCGTTTGCGACATC
CTTTTGTAATACTGCGGAACTGACTAAAGTAGTGAGTTATACACAGGGCTGGGATCTATTCTTTTTATCT
TTTTTTATTCTTTCTTTATTCTATAAATTATAACCACTTGAATATAAACAAAAAAAACACACAAAGGTCT
AGCGGAATTTACAGAGGGTCTAGCAGAATTTACAAGTTTTCCAGCAAAGGTCTAGCAGAATTTACAGATA
CCCACAACTCAAAGGAAAAGGACTAGTAATTATCATTGACTAGCCCATCTCAATTGGTATAGTGATTAAA
ATCACCTAGACCAATTGAGATGTATGTCTGAATTAGTTGTTTTCAAAGCAAATGAACTAGCGATTAGTCG
CTATGACTTAACGGAGCATGAAACCAAGCTAATTTTATGCTGTGTGGCACTACTCAACCCCACGATTGAA
AACCCTACAAGGAAAGAACGGACGGTATCGTTCACTTATAACCAATACGTTCAGATGATGAACATCAGTA
GGGAAAATGCTTATGGTGTATTAGCTAAAGCAACCAGAGAGCTGATGACGAGAACTGTGGAAATCAGGAA
TCCTTTGGTTAAAGGCTTTGAGATTTTCCAGTGGACAAACTATGCCAAGTTCTCAAGCGAAAAATTAGAA
TTAGTTTTTAGTGAAGAGATATTGCCTTATCTTTTCCAGTTAAAAAAATTCATAAAATATAATCTGGAAC
ATGTTAAGTCTTTTGAAAACAAATACTCTATGAGGATTTATGAGTGGTTATTAAAAGAACTAACACAAAA
GAAAACTCACAAGGCAAATATAGAGATTAGCCTTGATGAATTTAAGTTCATGTTAATGCTTGAAAATAAC
TACCATGAGTTTAAAAGGCTTAACCAATGGGTTTTGAAACCAATAAGTAAAGATTTAAACACTTACAGCA
ATATGAAATTGGTGGTTGATAAGCGAGGCCGCCCGACTGATACGTTGATTTTCCAAGTTGAACTAGATAG
ACAAATGGATCTCGTAACCGAACTTGAGAACAACCAGATAAAAATGAATGGTGACAAAATACCAACAACC
ATTACATCAGATTCCTACCTACATAACGGACTAAGAAAAACACTACACGATGCTTTAACTGCAAAAATTC
AGCTCACCAGTTTTGAGGCAAAATTTTTGAGTGACATGCAAAGTAAGTATGATCTCAATGGTTCGTTCTC
ATGGCTCACGCAAAAACAACGAACCACACTAGAGAACATACTGGCTAAATACGGAAGGATCTGA
